Addgene plasmid #23527: pDONR223-RPS6KA3
Depositing lab: William Hahn & David Root. Depositing organization: Dana-Farber Cancer Institute. Publication: COT drives resistance to RAF inhibition through MAP kinase pathway reactivation. Johannessen CM, Boehm JS, Kim SY, Thomas SR, Wardwell L, Johnson LA, Emery CM, Stransky N, Cogdill AP, Barretina J, Caponigro G, Hieronymus H, Murray RR, Salehi-Ashtiani K, Hill DE, Vidal M, Zhao JJ, Yang X, Alkan O, Kim S, Harris JL, Wilson CJ, Myer VE, Finan PM, Root DE, Roberts TM, Golub T, Flaherty KT, Dummer R, Weber BL, Sellers WR, Schlegel R, Wargo JA, Hahn WC, Garraway LA. Nature. 2010 Dec 16;468(7326):968-72. doi: 10.1038/nature09627 PubMed 21107320.
Backbone
  Vector backbone: pDONR223
  Backbone manufacturer: Invitrogen
  Backbone size w/o insert (bp): 5005
  Vector type: Gateway Donor vector
Growth in bacteria
  Bacterial resistance: Spectinomycin, 50 μg/mL
  Growth temperature: 37°C
  Growth strain: DH5alpha
  Copy number: High Copy
Gene/Insert
  Gene/Insert name: RPS6KA3 (alt name: ribosomal protein S6 kinase, 90kDa, polypeptide 3)
  Species: H. sapiens (human)
  Insert size (bp): 2223
  Entrez Gene: RPS6KA3 (a.k.a. CLS, HU-3, ISPK-1, MAPKAPK1B, MRX19, RSK, RSK2, S6K-alpha3, XLID19, p90-RSK2, pp90RSK2)
  Cloning method: Gateway Cloning
  Sequencing primers: 5′ M13pUC-fwd; 3′ M13rev
Terms and licenses: Academic/Nonprofit Terms; Industry Terms: Not Available to Industry
Depositor comments: The ORF has no Stop codon. This design enables easy recombination into a destination vector to add an epitope tag of choice and Stop codon to the ORF. Do NOT use this plasmid directly for transfections. A set of 4 custom lentiviral vectors is available ( pLX301 (http://www.addgene.org/25895/) , pLX302 (http://www.addgene.org/25896/) , pLX303 (http://www.addgene.org/25897/) , pLX304 (http://www.addgene.org/25890/) ) to be used to express these ORFs in mammalian cells. These plasmids are not included in the kit and must be ordered separately.
How to cite: pDONR223-RPS6KA3 was a gift from William Hahn & David Root (Addgene plasmid # 23527 ; http://n2t.net/addgene:23527 ; RRID:Addgene_23527)
