[The description below was written by a language model from this plasmid's Addgene catalogue record.]
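Description:
pDONR223-RPS6KA3 is a Gateway entry clone built in the pDONR223 donor backbone (about 5 kb without insert), carrying the human RPS6KA3 open reading frame, which encodes the 90 kDa ribosomal protein S6 kinase also known as RSK2 or p90-RSK2. The insert is recorded as 2,223 bp and was introduced by Gateway recombination, which in a donor vector normally leaves the ORF flanked by attL sites, although no feature table is supplied to confirm the exact junctions. The plasmid is maintained in E. coli as a high-copy replicon under spectinomycin selection. The insert can be read from both ends with standard M13 forward and reverse sequencing primers that anneal in the backbone.

The construct is a shuttle for the coding sequence, not an expression vector. The record lists no promoter for driving the ORF in mammalian cells, and the depositor states explicitly that it should not be transfected directly. The ORF was deliberately cloned without a stop codon, so that recombination into a destination vector places it in frame with a C-terminal epitope tag and a stop codon supplied by that vector. The depositor points to a companion set of lentiviral destination vectors (pLX301 to pLX304), supplied separately from the kit this clone belongs to, as the intended route to expression in mammalian cells. The associated publication concerns resistance to RAF inhibition through reactivation of the MAP kinase pathway, which fits use of this clone as a source of the kinase ORF for gain-of-function expression studies. The record does not give further detail on how this individual clone was used.
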