>Addgene plasmid #23527 | pDONR223-RPS6KA3 | depositor partial sequence | sequence record 10798 | Author sequence, M13pUC-fwd
TATGATTTTATTTTGACTGATAGTGACCTGTTCGTTGCAACAAATTGATGAGCAATGCTTTTTTATAATG
CCAACTTTGTACAAAAAGGTTGGCATGCCGCTGGCGCAGCTGGCGGACCCGTGGCAGAAGATGGCTGTGG
AGAGCCCGTCCGACAGCGCTGAGAATGGACAGCAAATTATGGATGAACCTATGGGAGAGGAGGAGATTAA
CCCACAAACTGAAGAAGTCAGTATCAAAGAAATTGCAATCACACATCATGTAAAGGAAGGACATGAAAAG
GCAGATCCTTCCCAGTTTGAACTTTTAAAAGTATTAGGGCAGGGATCATTTGGAAAGGTTTTCTTAGTTA
AAAAAATCTCAGGCTCTGATGCTAGGCAGCTTTATGCCATGAAGGTATTGAAGAAGGCCACACTGAAAGT
TCGAGACCGAGTTCGGACAAAAATGGAACGTGATATCTTGGTAGAGGTTAATCATCCTTTTATTGTCAAG
TTGCATTATGCTTTTCAAACTGAAGGGAAGTTGTATCTTATTTTGGATTTTCTCAGGGGAGGAGATTTGT
TTACACGCTTATCCAAAGAGGTGATGTTCACAGAAGAAGATGTCAAATTCTACTTGGCTGAACTTGCACT
TGCTTTAGACCATCTACATAGCCTGGGAATAATTTATAGAGACTTAAAACCAGAAAATATACTTCTTGAT
GAAGAAAGTCACATCAAGTTAACAGATTTCGGCCTAAGTAAAGAGTCTATTGACCATGAAAAGAAGCATA
TTCTTTTTGTGGAACTGTGGAGTATATGGCTCCAGAAGTAGTTAATCGTCGAGGTCATACTCAGAGTGCT
GACTGGTGGTCTTTTGGTGTGTTAATGTTTGAAATGCTTACTGGTACACTC
