>Addgene plasmid #23527 | pDONR223-RPS6KA3 | addgene partial sequence | sequence record 29281 | 23527 with M13pUC-fwd
CCAATAATGATTTTATTTTGACTGATAGTGACCTGTTCGTTGCAACAAATTGATGAGCAATGCTTTTTTA
TAATGCCAACTTTGTACAAAAAGGTTGGCATGCCGCTGGCGCAGCTGGCGGACCCGTGGCAGAAGATGGC
TGTGGAGAGCCCGTCCGACAGCGCTGAGAATGGACAGCAAATTATGGATGAACCTATGGGAGAGGAGGAG
ATTAACCCACAAACTGAAGAAGTCAGTATCAAAGAAATTGCAATCACACATCATGTAAAGGAAGGACATG
AAAAGGCAGATCCTTCCCAGTTTGAACTTTTAAAAGTATTAGGGCAGGGATCATTTGGAAAGGTTTTCTT
AGTTAAAAAAATCTCAGGCTCTGATGCTAGGCAGCTTTATGCCATGAAGGTATTGAAGAAGGCCACACTG
AAAGTTCGAGACCGAGTTCGGACAAAAATGGAACGTGATATCTTGGTAGAGGTTAATCATCCTTTTATTG
TCAAGTTGCATTATGCTTTTCAAACTGAAGGGAAGTTGTATCTTATTTTGGATTTTCTCAGGGGAGGAGA
TTTGTTTACACGCTTATCCAAAGAGGTGATGTTCACAGAAGAAGATGTCAAATTCTACTTGGCTGAACTT
GCAC
