>Addgene plasmid #23527 | pDONR223-RPS6KA3 | depositor partial sequence | sequence record 47061 | Author sequence, M13-rev
AGGGGGAATTCAGGCTGGATGGCAATAATGATTTTATTTTGACTGATAGTGACCTGTTCGTTGCAACAAA
TTGATAAGCAATGCTTTCTTATAATGCCAACTTTGTACAAGAAAGTTGGCAACAGGGCTGTTGAGGTGAT
TTTTTTAATACCTCTCCGCTGAGCAAGAGTAGAGCGGCCTACTGGTTCCAAAACTGGTGACTGATTACGG
TTCAAAGCAGAATATGTAGCTGCCATGGCACCCTTTACTAGATGTGGTGCATCCTGTCTGTTTAGTTGGT
ATTGTGGCAGTTGGTCCCAGTGGACGATCCAAGGATGTCTGAGCACAAGAGCAGCAGTCAGTCTCTGATG
AGGGTCTACATGAAGCATCTTTGACACCAGGTCCTTTGCTGTGTCTGAAACAGAATTCCAGTAACCACCA
CTGAGTGAGAATTTTCCGCTACCTATTCGTGCCAATATTTCCTCTGGTGTATCATCAGGACCATTTGCAA
ATGGAGTGTAACCGGTAAGCATTGTATAGAGTAGGACACCAAGACTCCATATATCACAAGCAGCATCATA
GCCTTGTCTTTTTAAAACCTCTGGTGCAACAAAATTTGCAGTGTAACAAGGAGTCATGAGAAGACCATTT
TCCGCTCTCAGCTGTTTTGCAAAGCCAAAATCACAAATTCGAATAGATTCCGGATTACCAGATTCATCCA
CATAAAGAATGTTGCTAGGTTTCAAGTCTCTATGAACCACCCCTTGTGCGTGAAGATATTCAACGGTTTT
AGTTATAGTGAACAGGACAGCACTGGCCTCTCGTTCAGAGAAAAATTT
